>Addgene plasmid #53418 | TIMP3-bio-His | depositor full sequence | sequence record 83208 | TIMP3-bio-His sequence 7271 bps
GTCGACCTCCATCACGGCCTATAAGAGTGAGGGGGAGTCAGCGGAGTTCTCCTTCCCACTCAACCTTGGA
GAGGAAAGCCTGCAGGGAGAGTTGAGATGGAAGGCAGAGAAGGCTCCTTCTTCCCAGTCCTGGATCACCT
TCTCCCTAAAGAACCAAAAGGTGTCTGTGCAGAAGTCTACTAGCAACCCCAAGTTCCAGCTGTCCGAAAC
GCTCCCACTCACCCTTCAGATACCCCAGGTCTCCCTTCAGTTTGCTGGTTCTGGCAACCTGACCCTGACT
CTGGACAGAGGGATACTGTATCAGGAAGTGAACCTGGTGGTGATGAAAGTGACTCAGCCCGACAGCAACA
CTTTGACCTGTGAGGTGATGGGACCCACCTCACCCAAGATGAGACTGATCTTGAAGCAGGAGAATCAGGA
GGCCAGGGTCTCCAGGCAGGAGAAAGTGATTCAAGTGCAGGCCCCTGAAGCAGGGGTGTGGCAATGTCTA
CTGAGTGAAGGTGAAGAGGTCAAGATGGACTCCAAGATCCAGGTTTTATCCAAAGGGTTGAATTCCGGCA
GCCTGCACCACATCCTGGACGCCCAGAAGATGCTGTGGAACCACAGGGACAGGAACCTGCCTCCTCTGGC
CCCTCTGGGCCCCCACCACCATCACCACCATTGAGTCTAGACACGTGATTAATTAAGGATCCCCCGACCT
CGACCTCTGGCTAATAAAGGAAATTTATTTTCATTGCAATAGTGTGTTGGAATTTTTTGTGTCTCTCACT
CGGAAGGACATATGGGAGGGCAAATCATTTGGTCGAGATCCCTCGGAGATCTCTAGCTAGAGGATCGATC
CCCGCCCCGGACGAACTAAACCTGACTACGACATCTCTGCCCCTTCTTCGCGGGGCAGTGCATGTAATCC
CTTCAGTTGGTTGGTACAACTTGCCAACTGGGCCCTGTTCCACATGTGACACGGGGGGGGACCAAACACA
AAGGGGTTCTCTGACTGTAGTTGACATCCTTATAAATGGATGTGCACATTTGCCAACACTGAGTGGCTTT
CATCCTGGAGCAGACTTTGCAGTCTGTGGACTGCAACACAACATTGCCTTTATGTGTAACTCTTGGCTGA
AGCTCTTACACCAATGCTGGGGGACATGTACCTCCCAGGGGCCCAGGAAGACTACGGGAGGCTACACCAA
CGTCAATCAGAGGGGCCTGTGTAGCTACCGATAAGCGGACCCTCAAGAGGGCATTAGCAATAGTGTTTAT
AAGGCCCCCTTGTTAACCCTAAACGGGTAGCATATGCTTCCCGGGTAGTAGTATATACTATCCAGACTAA
CCCTAATTCAATAGCATATGTTACCCAACGGGAAGCATATGCTATCGAATTAGGGTTAGTAAAAGGGTCC
TAAGGAACAGCGATATCTCCCACCCCATGAGCTGTCACGGTTTTATTTACATGGGGTCAGGATTCCACGA
GGGTAGTGAACCATTTTAGTCACAAGGGCAGTGGCTGAAGATCAAGGAGCGGGCAGTGAACTCTCCTGAA
TCTTCGCCTGCTTCTTCATTCTCCTTCGTTTAGCTAATAGAATAACTGCTGAGTTGTGAACAGTAAGGTG
TATGTGAGGTGCTCGAAAACAAGGTTTCAGGTGACGCCCCCAGAATAAAATTTGGACGGGGGGTTCAGTG
GTGGCATTGTGCTATGACACCAATATAACCCTCACAAACCCCTTGGGCAATAAATACTAGTGTAGGAATG
AAACATTCTGAATATCTTTAACAATAGAAATCCATGGGGTGGGGACAAGCCGTAAAGACTGGATGTCCAT
CTCACACGAATTTATGGCTATGGGCAACACATAATCCTAGTGCAATATGATACTGGGGTTATTAAGATGT
GTCCCAGGCAGGGACCAAGACAGGTGAACCATGTTGTTACACTCTATTTGTAACAAGGGGAAAGAGAGTG
GACGCCGACAGCAGCGGACTCCACTGGTTGTCTCTAACACCCCCGAAAATTAAACGGGGCTCCACGCCAA
TGGGGCCCATAAACAAAGACAAGTGGCCACTCTTTTTTTTGAAATTGTGGAGTGGGGGCACGCGTCAGCC
CCCACACGCCGCCCTGCGGTTTTGGACTGTAAAATAAGGGTGTAATAACTTGGCTGATTGTAACCCCGCT
AACCACTGCGGTCAAACCACTTGCCCACAAAACCACTAATGGCACCCCGGGGAATACCTGCATAAGTAGG
TGGGCGGGCCAAGATAGGGGCGCGATTGCTGCGATCTGGAGGACAAATTACACACACTTGCGCCTGAGCG
CCAAGCACAGGGTTGTTGGTCCTCATATTCACGAGGTCGCTGAGAGCACGGTGGGCTAATGTTGCCATGG
GTAGCATATACTACCCAAATATCTGGATAGCATATGCTATCCTAATCTATATCTGGGTAGCATAGGCTAT
CCTAATCTATATCTGGGTAGCATATGCTATCCTAATCTATATCTGGGTAGTATATGCTATCCTAATTTAT
ATCTGGGTAGCATAGGCTATCCTAATCTATATCTGGGTAGCATATGCTATCCTAATCTATATCTGGGTAG
TATATGCTATCCTAATCTGTATCCGGGTAGCATATGCTATCCTAATAGAGATTAGGGTAGTATATGCTAT
CCTAATTTATATCTGGGTAGCATATACTACCCAAATATCTGGATAGCATATGCTATCCTAATCTATATCT
GGGTAGCATATGCTATCCTAATCTATATCTGGGTAGCATAGGCTATCCTAATCTATATCTGGGTAGCATA
TGCTATCCTAATCTATATCTGGGTAGTATATGCTATCCTAATTTATATCTGGGTAGCATAGGCTATCCTA
ATCTATATCTGGGTAGCATATGCTATCCTAATCTATATCTGGGTAGTATATGCTATCCTAATCTGTATCC
GGGTAGCATATGCTATCCTCATGATAAGCTGTCAAACATGAGAATTTTCTTGAAGACGAAAGGGCCTCGT
GATACGCCTATTTTTATAGGTTAATGTCATGATAATAATGGTTTCTTAGACGTCAGGTGGCACTTTTCGG
GGAAATGTGCGCGGAACCCCTATTTGTTTATTTTTCTAAATACATTCAAATATGTATCCGCTCATGAGAC
AATAACCCTGATAAATGCTTCAATAATATTGAAAAAGGAAGAGTATGAGTATTCAACATTTCCGTGTCGC
CCTTATTCCCTTTTTTGCGGCATTTTGCCTTCCTGTTTTTGCTCACCCAGAAACGCTGGTGAAAGTAAAA
GATGCTGAAGATCAGTTGGGTGCACGAGTGGGTTACATCGAACTGGATCTCAACAGCGGTAAGATCCTTG
AGAGTTTTCGCCCCGAAGAACGTTTTCCAATGATGAGCACTTTTAAAGTTCTGCTATGTGGCGCGGTATT
ATCCCGTGTTGACGCCGGGCAAGAGCAACTCGGTCGCCGCATACACTATTCTCAGAATGACTTGGTTGAG
TACTCACCAGTCACAGAAAAGCATCTTACGGATGGCATGACAGTAAGAGAATTATGCAGTGCTGCCATAA
CCATGAGTGATAACACTGCGGCCAACTTACTTCTGACAACGATCGGAGGACCGAAGGAGCTAACCGCTTT
TTTGCACAACATGGGGGATCATGTAACTCGCCTTGATCGTTGGGAACCGGAGCTGAATGAAGCCATACCA
AACGACGAGCGTGACACCACGATGCCTGCAGCAATGGCAACAACGTTGCGCAAACTATTAACTGGCGAAC
TACTTACTCTAGCTTCCCGGCAACAATTAATAGACTGGATGGAGGCGGATAAAGTTGCAGGACCACTTCT
GCGCTCGGCCCTTCCGGCTGGCTGGTTTATTGCTGATAAATCTGGAGCCGGTGAGCGTGGGTCTCGCGGT
ATCATTGCAGCACTGGGGCCAGATGGTAAGCCCTCCCGTATCGTAGTTATCTACACGACGGGGAGTCAGG
CAACTATGGATGAACGAAATAGACAGATCGCTGAGATAGGTGCCTCACTGATTAAGCATTGGTAACTGTC
AGACCAAGTTTACTCATATATACTTTAGATTGATTTAAAACTTCATTTTTAATTTAAAAGGATCTAGGTG
AAGATCCTTTTTGATAATCTCATGACCAAAATCCCTTAACGTGAGTTTTCGTTCCACTGAGCGTCAGACC
CCGTAGAAAAGATCAAAGGATCTTCTTGAGATCCTTTTTTTCTGCGCGTAATCTGCTGCTTGCAAACAAA
AAAACCACCGCTACCAGCGGTGGTTTGTTTGCCGGATCAAGAGCTACCAACTCTTTTTCCGAAGGTAACT
GGCTTCAGCAGAGCGCAGATACCAAATACTGTTCTTCTAGTGTAGCCGTAGTTAGGCCACCACTTCAAGA
ACTCTGTAGCACCGCCTACATACCTCGCTCTGCTAATCCTGTTACCAGTGGCTGCTGCCAGTGGCGATAA
GTCGTGTCTTACCGGGTTGGACTCAAGACGATAGTTACCGGATAAGGCGCAGCGGTCGGGCTGAACGGGG
GGTTCGTGCACACAGCCCAGCTTGGAGCGAACGACCTACACCGAACTGAGATACCTACAGCGTGAGCTAT
GAGAAAGCGCCACGCTTCCCGAAGGGAGAAAGGCGGACAGGTATCCGGTAAGCGGCAGGGTCGGAACAGG
AGAGCGCACGAGGGAGCTTCCAGGGGGAAACGCCTGGTATCTTTATAGTCCTGTCGGGTTTCGCCACCTC
TGACTTGAGCGTCGATTTTTGTGATGCTCGTCAGGGGGGCGGAGCCTATGGAAAAACGCCAGCAACGCGG
CCTTTTTACGGTTCCTGGCCTTTTGCTGGCCTTTTGCTCACATGTTCTTTCCTGCGTTATCCCCTGATTC
TGTGGATAACCGTATTACCGCCTTTGAGTGAGCTGATACCGCTCGCCGCAGCCGAACGACCGAGCGCAGC
GAGTCAGTGAGCGAGGAAGCGGAAGAGCGCCCAATACGCAAACCGCCTCTCCCCGCGCGTTGGCCGATTC
ATTAATGCAGCTGGCACGACAGGTTTCCCGACTGGAAAGCGGGCAGTGAGCGCAACGCAATTAATGTGAG
TTAGCTCACTCATTAGGCACCCCAGGCTTTACACTTTATGCTTCCGGCTCGTATGTTGTGTGGAATTGTG
AGCGGATAACAATTTCACACAGGAAACAGCTATGACCATGATTACGCCAAGCTCTAGCTAGAGGTCGACC
AATTCTCATGTTTGACAGCTTATCATCGCAGATCCGGGCAACGTTGTTGCCATTGCTGCAGGCGCAGAAC
TGGTAGGTATGGAAGATCTATACATTGAATCAATATTGGCAATTAGCCATATTAGTCATTGGTTATATAG
CATAAATCAATATTGGCTATTGGCCATTGCATACGTTGTATCTATATCATAATATGTACATTTATATTGG
CTCATGTCCAATATGACCGCCATGTTGACATTGATTATTGACTAGTTATTAATAGTAATCAATTACGGGG
TCATTAGTTCATAGCCCATATATGGAGTTCCGCGTTACATAACTTACGGTAAATGGCCCGCCTGGCTGAC
CGCCCAACGACCCCCGCCCATTGACGTCAATAATGACGTATGTTCCCATAGTAACGCCAATAGGGACTTT
CCATTGACGTCAATGGGTGGAGTATTTACGGTAAACTGCCCACTTGGCAGTACATCAAGTGTATCATATG
CCAAGTCCGCCCCCTATTGACGTCAATGACGGTAAATGGCCCGCCTGGCATTATGCCCAGTACATGACCT
TACGGGACTTTCCTACTTGGCAGTACATCTACGTATTAGTCATCGCTATTACCATGGTGATGCGGTTTTG
GCAGTACACCAATGGGCGTGGATAGCGGTTTGACTCACGGGGATTTCCAAGTCTCCACCCCATTGACGTC
AATGGGAGTTTGTTTTGGCACCAAAATCAACGGGACTTTCCAAAATGTCGTAATAACCCCGCCCCGTTGA
CGCAAATGGGCGGTAGGCGTGTACGGTGGGAGGTCTATATAAGCAGAGCTCGTTTAGTGAACCGTCAGAT
CCTCACTCTCTTCCGCATCGCTGTCTGCGAGGGCCAGCTGTTGGGCTCGCGGTTGAGGACAAACTCTTCG
CGGTCTTTCCAGTACTCTTGGATCGGAAACCCGTCGGCCTCCGAACGGTACTCCGCCACCGAGGGACCTG
AGCGAGTCCGCATCGACCGGATCGGAAAACCTCTCGAGAAAGGCGTCTAACCAGTCACAGTCGCAAGGTA
GGCTGAGCACCGTGGCGGGCGGCAGCGGGTGGCGGTCGGGGTTGTTTCTGGCGGAGGTGCTGCTGATGAT
GTAATTAAAGTAGGCGGTCTTGAGACGGCGGATGGTCGAGGTGAGGTGTGGCAGGCTTGAGATCCAGCTG
TTGGGGTGAGTACTCCCTCTCAAAAGCGGGCATTACTTCTGCGCTAAGATTGTCAGTTTCCAAAAACGAG
GAGGATTTGATATTCACCTGGCCCGATCTGGCCATACACTTGAGTGACAATGACATCCACTTTGCCTTTC
TCTCCACAGGTGTCCACTCCCAGGTCCAAGTTTAAACTGCGGCCGCCACCATGGTGCCTTGGCTGGGCCT
GATCGTGCTGCTGGGCAGCTGGTCCCTGGGAGATTGGGGAGCCGAGGCCTGCACCTGTAGCCCCAGCCAC
CCCCAGGACGCCTTTTGCAACAGCGACATCGTGATCCGGGCCAAGGTCGTGGGCAAGAAGCTGGTCAAAG
AGGGCCCCTTCGGCACCCTGGTCTACACCATCAAGCAGATGAAGATGTACCGGGGCTTCACCAAGATGCC
CCACGTGCAGTACATCCACACCGAGGCCAGCGAGAGCCTGTGCGGCCTGAAGCTGGAAGTGAACAAGTAC
CAGTATCTGCTGACCGGCAGAGTGTACGACGGCAAGATGTACACCGGCCTGTGCAACTTCGTGGAGAGAT
GGGACCAGCTGACCCTGAGCCAGCGGAAGGGCCTGAACTACAGATACCACCTGGGCTGCAACTGCAAGAT
CAAGAGCTGCTACTATCTGCCCTGCTTCGTGACCAGCAAGAACGAGTGCCTGTGGACCGACATGCTGTCC
AACTTCGGCTACCCCGGCTACCAGAGCAAGCACTACGCCTGCATCCGGCAGAAGGGCGGCTACTGCAGCT
GGTACAGAGGCTGGGCCCCTCCTGACAAGAGCATCATCAACGCCACCGACCCTGGCGCGCC
Features (pLannotate 1.2.2; 19 found; start..end, strand, type, name):
    713..768     +  polyA_signal   β-globin poly(A) signal: rabbit β-globin polyadenylation signal (Gil and Proudfoot, 1987)
   1282..2963    -  rep_origin     oriP (fragment): Epstein-Barr virus oriP replication origin (Yates et al., 2000)
   3090..3194    +  promoter       AmpR promoter: bla
   3195..4055    +  CDS            AmpR: β-lactamase; bla; confers resistance to ampicillin, carbenicillin, and related antibiotics
   4226..4814    +  rep_origin     ori: high-copy-number ColE1/pMB1/pBR322/pUC origin of replication
   4997..5089    +  CDS            lacI (fragment): lac repressor; lacI; The lac repressor binds to the lac operator to inhibit transcription in E. coli. This inhibition can be relieved by adding lactose or isopropyl-β-D-thiogalactopyranoside (IPTG).
   5102..5123    +  protein_bind   CAP binding site: CAP binding activates transcription in the presence of cAMP. E. coli catabolite activator protein
   5138..5168    +  promoter       lac promoter: promoter for the E. coli lac operon
   5176..5192    +  protein_bind   lac operator: The lac repressor binds to the lac operator to inhibit transcription in E. coli. This inhibition can be relieved by adding lactose or isopropyl-β-D-thiogalactopyranoside (IPTG). lac repressor encoded by lacI
   5262..5278    +  promoter       tet promoter (fragment): E. coli promoter for tetracycline efflux protein gene
   5288..5313    -  CDS            bla(M) (fragment): β-lactamase lacking the signal sequence; bla(M); allows cytosolic expression of β-lactamase
   5487..5866    +  enhancer       CMV enhancer: human cytomegalovirus immediate early enhancer
   5868..6067    +  promoter       CMV promoter: human cytomegalovirus (CMV) immediate early promoter
   6135..6173    +  misc_feature   Ad SA (fragment): adenovirus major late transcript splice acceptor (Friedrich and Soriano, 1991)
   6206..6415    -  CDS            PTP (fragment): TERM_ADE02 - Experimental evidence at protein level: Swiss-Prot protein existence level 1. Protein covalently bound to the viral DNA that acts as a primer for viral genomic replication by DNA strand displacement. Assembles on the viral origin of replication in an initiation complex with viral polymerase, DBP, host NFIA and host POU2F1/OCT1. During initiation, the polymerase covalently couples the first dCTP with Ser- 580 of pTP. The terminal protein stimulates the template activity over 20 fold compared to protein-free templates. Neo-synthesized viral genomes are linked to two preterminal prot
   6446..6535    +  intron         chimeric intron (fragment): chimera between introns from adenovirus and immunoglobulin heavy chain genes
   6554..6600    +  CDS            IgH signal sequence (fragment): signal sequence from the mouse immunoglobulin heavy chain variable region
   6631..7263    +  CDS            TIMP3: TIMP3_HUMAN - Experimental evidence at protein level: Swiss-Prot protein existence level 1. Complexes with metalloproteinases (such as collagenases) and irreversibly inactivates them by binding to their catalytic zinc cofactor. May form part of a tissue-specific acute response to remodeling stimuli. Known to act on MMP-1, MMP-2, MMP-3, MMP-7, MMP-9, MMP-13, MMP-14 and MMP-15. From Homo sapiens (Human).
   7264..553     +  CDS            Cd4 (fragment) (across the origin): CD4_RAT - Experimental evidence at protein level: Swiss-Prot protein existence level 1. Integral membrane glycoprotein that plays an essential role in the immune response and serves multiple functions in responses against both external and internal offenses. In T-cells, functions primarily as a coreceptor for MHC class II molecule:peptide complex. The antigens presented by class II peptides are derived from extracellular proteins while class I peptides are derived from cytosolic proteins. Interacts simultaneously with the T-cell receptor (TCR) and the MHC class II presented by antigen presenti
