[The description below was written by a language model from this plasmid's Addgene catalogue record and pLannotate feature annotations shown in this document.]
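Description:
TIMP3-bio-His is a mammalian expression plasmid built on the pTT3 backbone for producing a soluble, tagged form of human TIMP3 (metalloproteinase inhibitor 3), a secreted inhibitor of matrix metalloproteinases. The chemically synthesised TIMP3 coding region (about 650 bp) sits between retained NotI and AscI sites and reads directly into a backbone-encoded C-terminal module consisting of rat CD4 domains 3 and 4, an enzymatic biotinylation sequence, a linker and a His tag. In the feature table the rat Cd4 fragment follows immediately after the TIMP3 CDS, spanning the numbering origin of the circular sequence. The short biotinylation and His elements are listed in the catalogue entry but were not picked up by the automated annotation.

Expression is driven by the CMV immediate-early enhancer and promoter, followed by adenovirus-derived leader and splice sequences and a chimeric intron fragment, which generally improve transcript processing, and is terminated by the rabbit β-globin polyadenylation signal. The annotated "PTP" fragment on the reverse strand lies within this adenoviral leader region and is most likely an incidental match rather than an expressed gene. The short fragment annotated as an IgH signal sequence upstream of the insert may be similar. An Epstein-Barr virus oriP fragment allows episomal maintenance in cells that supply EBNA1, a feature suited to high-yield transient transfection. In E. coli the plasmid replicates from a high-copy ColE1/pUC-type origin and is selected with ampicillin through β-lactamase; residual lac and tet promoter fragments are cloning remnants.

The tag arrangement supports purification through the His tag, detection through the CD4 domains, and oriented capture of the biotinylated protein on streptavidin surfaces. The associated work used such proteins in a human platelet receptor protein microarray to screen for extracellular receptor–ligand interactions.
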