Addgene plasmid #53418: TIMP3-bio-His
Purpose: Expresses full-length Metalloproteinase inhibitor 3 precursor ectodomain in mammalian cells. C-terminal rat Cd4d3+4 tag, biotinylation sequence and His tag.
Depositing lab: Gavin Wright. Depositing organization: Wellcome Sanger Institute. Publication: A human platelet receptor protein microarray identifies FcepsilonR1alpha as an activating PEAR1 ligand. Sun Y, Vandenbriele C, Kauskot A, Verhamme P, Hoylaerts MF, Wright GJ. Mol Cell Proteomics. 2015 Feb 23. pii: mcp.M114.046946. 10.1074/mcp.M114.046946 PubMed 25713122.
Backbone
  Vector backbone: pTT3
  Backbone manufacturer: Yves Durocher, NRC
  Backbone size w/o insert (bp): 6618
  Total vector size (bp): 7271
  Modifications to backbone: Rat CD4 d3+4, enzymatic biotinylation sequence, linker and His tag (CD4d3+4-BioLHis).
  Vector type: Mammalian Expression
Growth in bacteria
  Bacterial resistance: Ampicillin, 100 μg/mL
  Growth temperature: 37°C
  Growth strain: Top10
  Copy number: High Copy
Gene/Insert
  Gene/Insert name: TIMP3 (alt name: Metalloproteinase inhibitor 3 precursor)
  Species: H. sapiens (human)
  Insert size (bp): 653
  Entrez Gene: TIMP3 (a.k.a. HSMRK222, K222, K222TA2, SFD)
  Promoter: CMV
  Tag / fusion protein: rat CD4 d3+4 (C terminal on backbone); enzymatic biotinylation sequence (C terminal on backbone); His tag (C terminal on backbone)
  Cloning method: Restriction Enzyme; 5′ cloning site NotI (not destroyed); 3′ cloning site AscI (not destroyed)
  Sequencing primers: 5′ CMV-fwd
Resource information
  A portion of this plasmid was derived from a plasmid made by: Insert was chemically synthesised.
Terms and licenses: Academic/Nonprofit Terms; Industry Terms: Not Available to Industry
Depositor comments: Article ref 149
How to cite: TIMP3-bio-His was a gift from Gavin Wright (Addgene plasmid # 53418 ; http://n2t.net/addgene:53418 ; RRID:Addgene_53418)
