>Addgene plasmid #53418 | TIMP3-bio-His | addgene partial sequence | sequence record 94018 | pMT2-F 5'-TTGCCTTTCTCTCCACAGGT-3'
TGCGGCCGCCACCATGGTGCCTTGGCTGGGCCTGATCGTGCTGCTGGGCAGCTGGTCCCTGGGAGATTGG
GGAGCCGAGGCCTGCACCTGTAGCCCCAGCCACCCCCAGGACGCCTTTTGCAACAGCGACATCGTGATCC
GGGCCAAGGTCGTGGGCAAGAAGCTGGTCAAAGAGGGCCCCTTCGGCACCCTGGTCTACACCATCAAGCA
GATGAAGATGTACCGGGGCTTCACCAAGATGCCCCACGTGCAGTACATCCACACCGAGGCCAGCGAGAGC
CTGTGCGGCCTGAAGCTGGAAGTGAACAAGTACCAGTATCTGCTGACCGGCAGAGTGTACGACGGCAAGA
TGTACACCGGCCTGTGCAACTTCGTGGAGAGATGGGACCAGCTGACCCTGAGCCAGCGGAAGGGCCTGAA
CTACAGATACCACCTGGGCTGCAACTGCAAGATCAAGAGCTGCTACTATCTGCCCTGCTTCGTGACCAGC
AAGAACGAGTGCCTGTGGACCGACATGCTGTCCAACTTCGGCTACCCCGGCTACCAGAGCAAGCACTACG
CCTGCATCCGGCAGAAGGGCGGCTACTGCAGCTGGTACAGAGGCTGGGCCCCTCCTGACAAGAGCATCAT
CAACGCCACCGACCCTGGCGCGCCGTCGACCTCCATCACGGCCTATAAGAGTGAGGGGGAGTCAGCGGAG
TTCTCCTTCCCACTCAACCTTGGAGAGGAAAGCCTGCAGGGAGAGTTGAGATGGAAGGCAGAGAAGGCTC
CTTCTTCCCAGTCCTGGATCACCTTCTCCCTAAAGAACCAAAAGGTGTCTGTGCAGAAGTCTACTAGCAA
CCCCAAGTTCCAGCTGTCCGAAACGCTC
