>Addgene plasmid #53418 | TIMP3-bio-His | addgene partial sequence | sequence record 94155 | rb_glob_PA_term-R 5'-CCCATATGTCCTTCCGAGTG-3'
AATAAATTTCCTTTATTAGCCAGAGGTCGAGGTCGGGGGATCCTTAATTAATCACGTGTCTAGACTCAAT
GGTGGTGATGGTGGTGGGGGCCCAGAGGGGCCAGAGGAGGCAGGTTCCTGTCCCTGTGGTTCCACAGCAT
CTTCTGGGCGTCCAGGATGTGGTGCAGGCTGCCGGAATTCAACCCTTTGGATAAAACCTGGATCTTGGAG
TCCATCTTGACCTCTTCACCTTCACTCAGTAGACATTGCCACACCCCTGCTTCAGGGGCCTGCACTTGAA
TCACTTTCTCCTGCCTGGAGACCCTGGCCTCCTGATTCTCCTGCTTCAAGATCAGTCTCATCTTGGGTGA
GGTGGGTCCCATCACCTCACAGGTCAAAGTGTTGCTGTCGGGCTGAGTCACTTTCATCACCACCAGGTTC
ACTTCCTGATACAGTATCCCTCTGTCCAGAGTCAGGGTCAGGTTGCCAGAACCAGCAAACTGAAGGGAGA
CCTGGGGTATCTGAAGGGTGAGTGGGAGCGTTTCGGACAGCTGGAACTTGGGGTTGCTAGTAGACTTCTG
CACAGACACCTTTTGGTTCTTTAGGGAGAAGGTGATCCAGGACTGGGAAGAAGGAGCCTTCTCTGCCTTC
CATCTCAACTCTCCCTGCAGGCTTTCCTCTCCAAGGTTGAGTGGGAAGGAGAACTCCGCTGACTCCCCCT
CACTCTTATAGGCCGTGATGGAGGTCGACGGCGCGCCAGGGTCGGTGGCGTTGATGATGCTCTTGTCAGG
AGGGGCCCAGCCTCTGTACCAGCTGCAGTAGCCGCCCTTCTGCCGGATGCAGGCGTAGTGCTTGCTCTGG
TAGCCGG
